Addgene plasmid #28274: TDRD3 (3PMT)
Depositing lab: Cheryl Arrowsmith. Depositing organization: University of Toronto.
Backbone
  Vector backbone: pET28-MHL (Addgene plasmid 26096)
  Backbone manufacturer: SGC
  Backbone size w/o insert (bp): 7325
  Vector type: Bacterial Expression
Growth in bacteria
  Bacterial resistance: Kanamycin, 50 μg/mL
  Growth temperature: 37°C
  Growth strain: DH5alpha
  Copy number: Low Copy
Gene/Insert
  Gene/Insert name: Tudor domain-containing protein 3 (alt names: PDB: 3PMT, 6V9T; Tudor domain-containing protein 3)
  Species: H. sapiens (human)
  Insert size (bp): 174
  Mutation: contains Tudor domain, residues 553-611.
  Entrez Gene: TDRD3 (a.k.a. RP11-459E2.1, FLJ21007)
  Tag / fusion protein: His with TEV cleavage (N terminal on backbone)
  Cloning method: Restriction Enzyme; 5′ cloning site ligation-independent cloning (unknown if destroyed); 3′ cloning site ligation-independent cloning (unknown if destroyed)
  Sequencing primers: 5′ T7; 3′ T7-term
Terms and licenses: Academic/Nonprofit Terms; Industry Terms: Not Available to Industry
How to cite: TDRD3 (3PMT) was a gift from Cheryl Arrowsmith (Addgene plasmid # 28274 ; http://n2t.net/addgene:28274 ; RRID:Addgene_28274)
