[The description below was written by a language model from this plasmid's Addgene catalogue record.]
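Description:
TDRD3 (3PMT) is a bacterial expression plasmid built on pET28-MHL, a pET28-derived backbone from a structural genomics programme that is listed as 7325 bp without insert. It is propagated in standard E. coli cloning strains as a low-copy plasmid under kanamycin selection. The record gives no feature table and does not state the promoter or origin of replication. However, T7 and T7-terminator are the listed sequencing primers, which fits the usual pET arrangement: the open reading frame sits between a T7 promoter and T7 terminator and is expressed in a host that supplies T7 RNA polymerase.

The insert is a short 174 bp fragment of human TDRD3 (Tudor domain-containing protein 3) covering residues 553–611, which comprise the isolated Tudor domain rather than the full-length protein. It was introduced by ligation-independent cloning, and the record does not say whether the flanking cloning sites survived. The backbone supplies an N-terminal polyhistidine tag followed by a TEV protease recognition site. The domain can therefore be captured by immobilised metal affinity chromatography and the tag then cleaved off to leave a near-native fragment.

The construct name and alternative names refer to Protein Data Bank entries, which points to production of recombinant Tudor domain for structure determination. The same purified material would also suit biochemical or binding studies of this domain, although the record does not list specific applications. Distribution is restricted to academic and nonprofit users.
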