>Addgene plasmid #28274 | TDRD3 (3PMT) | depositor partial sequence | sequence record 13393 | Author sequence
AAAATGTGGAAACCTGGAGATGAATGTTTTGCACTTTATTGGGAAGACAACAAGTTTTACCGGGCAGAAG
TTGAAGCCCTCCATTCTTCGGGTATGACAGCAGTTGTTAAATTCATTGACTACGGAAACTATGAAGAGGT
GCTACTGAGCAATATCAAGCCCATTCAAACAGAG
