>Addgene plasmid #28274 | TDRD3 (3PMT) | addgene partial sequence | sequence record 34622 | 28274 with T7
ATTTTGTTTACTTTAAGAAGGAGATATACCATGCATCATCATCATCATCACAGCAGCGGCAGAGAAAACT
TGTATTTCCAGGGCAAAATGTGGAAACCTGGAGATGAATGTTTTGCACTTTATTGGGAAGACAACAAGTT
TTACCGGGCAGAAGTTGAAGCCCTCCATTCTTCGGGTATGACAGCAGTTGTTAAATTCATTGACTACGGA
AACTATGAAGAGGTGCTACTGAGCAATATCAAGCCCATTCAAACAGAGTGATGACGAAGCTTGCGGCCGC
ACTCGAGCACCACCACCACCACCACTGAGATCCGGCTGCTAACAAAGCCCGAAAGGAAGCTGAGTTGGCT
GCTGCCACCGCTGAGCAATAACTAGCATAACCCCTTGGGGCCTCTAAACGGGTCTTGAGGGGTTTTTTGC
TGAAAGGAGGAACTATATCCGGATTGGCGAATGGG
[124 nt withheld, positions 456-579]
C
[91 nt withheld, positions 581-671]
A
[49 nt withheld, positions 673-721]
CCTTTGACGTTGGAGTCCACGTTCTTT
[37 nt withheld, positions 749-785]
ACCCTATCTCGGTCTATTCTTTTGATTTATAAGGGATTTTGCCGATTTCGGCCTATTGGTTAAAAAATGA
GCTGATTTAACAAAAATTTAACGCGA
